Addgene plasmid #144307: TFORF1732
Purpose: Lentiviral vector for overexpressing transcription factor ORFs with unique 24-bp barcodes. Barcodes facilitate identification of transcription factors in pooled screens.
Depositing lab: Feng Zhang. Depositing organization: Broad Institute. Publication: A transcription factor atlas of directed differentiation. Joung J, Ma S, Tay T, Geiger-Schuller KR, Kirchgatterer PC, Verdine VK, Guo B, Arias-Garcia MA, Allen WE, Singh A, Kuksenko O, Abudayyeh OO, Gootenberg JS, Fu Z, Macrae RK, Buenrostro JD, Regev A, Zhang F. Cell. 2023 Jan 5;186(1):209-229.e26. doi: 10.1016/j.cell.2022.11.026. PubMed 36608654.
Backbone
  Vector backbone: pLX_TRC317
  Backbone manufacturer: Broad Institute Genetic Perturbation Platform
  Backbone size w/o insert (bp): 8264
  Vector type: Mammalian Expression, Lentiviral
  Selectable markers: Puromycin
Growth in bacteria
  Bacterial resistance: Ampicillin, 100 μg/mL
  Growth temperature: 37°C
  Growth strain: NEB Stable
  Copy number: High Copy
Gene/Insert
  Gene/Insert name: HDX
  Species: H. sapiens (human)
  Insert size (bp): 2000
  Entrez Gene: HDX (a.k.a. CXorf43, FLJ30678, MGC126769, MGC126771, D030011N01Rik)
  Promoter: EF1a
  Cloning method: Unknown
  Sequencing primers: 5′ GGGTGGAGACTGAAGTTAGGCCAG; 3′ CACATAGCGTAAAAGGAGCAACATAG
Terms and licenses: Academic/Nonprofit Terms; Industry Terms: Not Available to Industry
Depositor comments: NM_001177478,XM_006724619,ENST00000506585 . The transcription factor ORF portion of this plasmid was synthesized by Genewiz. Please test multiple small colonies in case of plasmid recombination. To make this collection available in a timely manner, a portion of this collection was not fully sequenced by Addgene. If an Addgene verified full plasmid sequence is not available, please contact us prior to placing an order to request the full sequence.
How to cite: TFORF1732 was a gift from Feng Zhang (Addgene plasmid # 144307 ; http://n2t.net/addgene:144307 ; RRID:Addgene_144307)
