[The description below was written by a language model from this plasmid's Addgene catalogue record and pLannotate feature annotations shown in this document.]
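Description:
TFORF1732 is a lentiviral mammalian expression plasmid built on the pLX_TRC317 backbone and carrying the human transcription factor gene HDX (also known as CXorf43) as an open reading frame of about 2 kb. It belongs to a barcoded collection in which each transcription factor ORF is paired with a unique 24-bp barcode, so that the factor can be identified by sequencing in pooled overexpression screens. The barcode is not annotated as its own feature in the table. In bacteria the plasmid is maintained through a high-copy ColE1/pUC origin and selected with ampicillin via the β-lactamase gene. An f1 origin and remnants of lac/T7/T3 cloning-vector sequence are also present. The depositor notes that the plasmid can recombine, which is common for LTR-containing vectors.

The viral cassette follows a third-generation, self-inactivating design. An RSV promoter drives a truncated HIV-1 5' LTR, followed by the Ψ packaging signal with a gag fragment, the Rev response element for nuclear export of the genomic RNA, a cPPT/CTS element, and a ΔU3 3' LTR followed by an SV40 polyadenylation signal. Within the provirus, an SV40 early promoter expresses puromycin N-acetyltransferase for selection of transduced cells. Downstream, the strong constitutive EF-1α promoter drives the HDX coding sequence, and a WPRE after it enhances transcript stability and expression. A short U6 promoter fragment lies between the ORF and the WPRE, and the record does not explain its role. The construct is used to make lentivirus for stable HDX overexpression, for example in screens of transcription factors that direct cell differentiation.
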