Features (pLannotate 1.2.2; 31 found; start..end, strand, type, name):
      5..231     +  promoter       RSV promoter: Rous sarcoma virus enhancer/promoter
    232..412     +  LTR            5' LTR (truncated): truncated 5' long terminal repeat (LTR) from HIV-1
    459..584     +  misc_feature   HIV-1 Ψ: packaging signal of human immunodeficiency virus type 1
    568..931     +  CDS            HIV-1 gag (fragment): gag protein from human immunodeficiency virus 1; gag
   1077..1310    +  misc_feature   RRE: The Rev response element (RRE) of HIV-1 allows for Rev-dependent mRNA export from the nucleus to the cytoplasm.
   1687..1713    +  CDS            Rev (fragment): human immunodeficiency virus 1 (HIV-1) Rev protein; rev; enhances nuclear export of unspliced and incompletely spliced viral mRNAs
   1720..1743    +  promoter       SV40 promoter (fragment): SV40 early promoter
   1744..1815    +  promoter       SV40 promoter (fragment): SV40 enhancer and early promoter
   1839..1974    +  rep_origin     SV40 ori: SV40 origin of replication
   2020..2616    +  CDS            PuroR (fragment): puromycin N-acetyltransferase; pac from Streptomyces; confers resistance to puromycin
   2665..2782    +  misc_feature   cPPT/CTS: central polypurine tract and central termination sequence of HIV-1
   2847..2913    +  CDS            small t antigen (fragment): SV40 (simian virus 40) small t antigen
   2920..4098    +  promoter       EF-1α promoter: strong constitutive promoter for human elongation factor EF-1α
   4115..6010    +  CDS            HDX (fragment): HDX_HUMAN - Also known as CXorf43. Experimental evidence at protein level: Swiss-Prot protein existence level 1. From Homo sapiens (Human).
   6026..6079    +  promoter       U6 promoter (fragment): RNA polymerase III promoter for human U6 snRNA
   6121..6709    +  misc_feature   WPRE: woodchuck hepatitis virus posttranscriptional regulatory element
   6760..6779    +  misc_feature   cPPT/CTS (fragment): central polypurine tract and central termination sequence of HIV-1
   6781..7014    +  LTR            3' LTR (ΔU3): self-inactivating 3' long terminal repeat (LTR) from HIV-1
   7092..7213    +  polyA_signal   SV40 poly(A) signal: SV40 polyadenylation signal
   7253..7388    +  rep_origin     SV40 ori: SV40 origin of replication
   7409..7427    -  promoter       T7 promoter: promoter for bacteriophage T7 RNA polymerase
   7435..7590    +  CDS            lacZα (fragment): LacZα fragment of β-galactosidase; lacZ fragment
   7595..8023    +  rep_origin     f1 ori (sequence partly withheld): f1 bacteriophage origin of replication; arrow indicates direction of (+) strand synthesis
   8076..8180    +  promoter       AmpR promoter: bla
   8181..9041    +  CDS            AmpR: β-lactamase; bla; confers resistance to ampicillin, carbenicillin, and related antibiotics
   9212..9800    +  rep_origin     ori: high-copy-number ColE1/pMB1/pBR322/pUC origin of replication
   9983..10075   +  CDS            lacI (fragment): lac repressor; lacI; The lac repressor binds to the lac operator to inhibit transcription in E. coli. This inhibition can be relieved by adding lactose or isopropyl-β-D-thiogalactopyranoside (IPTG).
  10088..10109   +  protein_bind   CAP binding site: CAP binding activates transcription in the presence of cAMP. E. coli catabolite activator protein
  10124..10154   +  promoter       lac promoter: promoter for the E. coli lac operon
  10162..10178   +  protein_bind   lac operator: The lac repressor binds to the lac operator to inhibit transcription in E. coli. This inhibition can be relieved by adding lactose or isopropyl-β-D-thiogalactopyranoside (IPTG). lac repressor encoded by lacI
  10223..10241   +  promoter       T3 promoter: promoter for bacteriophage T3 RNA polymerase
>Addgene plasmid #144307 | TFORF1732 | addgene full sequence | sequence record 404162 | Addgene NGS Result
TTAATGTAGTCTTATGCAATACTCTTGTAGTCTTGCAACATGGTAACGATGAGTTAGCAACATGCCTTAC
AAGGAGAGAAAAAGCACCGTGCATGCCGATTGGTGGAAGTAAGGTGGTACGATCGTGCCTTATTAGGAAG
GCAACAGACGGGTCTGACATGGATTGGACGAACCACTGAATTGCCGCATTGCAGAGATATTGTATTTAAG
TGCCTAGCTCGATACATAAACGGGTCTCTCTGGTTAGACCAGATCTGAGCCTGGGAGCTCTCTGGCTAAC
TAGGGAACCCACTGCTTAAGCCTCAATAAAGCTTGCCTTGAGTGCTTCAAGTAGTGTGTGCCCGTCTGTT
GTGTGACTCTGGTAACTAGAGATCCCTCAGACCCTTTTAGTCAGTGTGGAAAATCTCTAGCAGTGGCGCC
CGAACAGGGACTTGAAAGCGAAAGGGAAACCAGAGGAGCTCTCTCGACGCAGGACTCGGCTTGCTGAAGC
GCGCACGGCAAGAGGCGAGGGGCGGCGACTGGTGAGTACGCCAAAAATTTTGACTAGCGGAGGCTAGAAG
GAGAGAGATGGGTGCGAGAGCGTCAGTATTAAGCGGGGGAGAATTAGATCGCGATGGGAAAAAATTCGGT
TAAGGCCAGGGGGAAAGAAAAAATATAAATTAAAACATATAGTATGGGCAAGCAGGGAGCTAGAACGATT
CGCAGTTAATCCTGGCCTGTTAGAAACATCAGAAGGCTGTAGACAAATACTGGGACAGCTACAACCATCC
CTTCAGACAGGATCAGAAGAACTTAGATCATTATATAATACAGTAGCAACCCTCTATTGTGTGCATCAAA
GGATAGAGATAAAAGACACCAAGGAAGCTTTAGACAAGATAGAGGAAGAGCAAAACAAAAGTAAGACCAC
CGCACAGCAAGCGGCCGCTGATCTTCAGACCTGGAGGAGGAGATATGAGGGACAATTGGAGAAGTGAATT
ATATAAATATAAAGTAGTAAAAATTGAACCATTAGGAGTAGCACCCACCAAGGCAAAGAGAAGAGTGGTG
CAGAGAGAAAAAAGAGCAGTGGGAATAGGAGCTTTGTTCCTTGGGTTCTTGGGAGCAGCAGGAAGCACTA
TGGGCGCAGCGTCAATGACGCTGACGGTACAGGCCAGACAATTATTGTCTGGTATAGTGCAGCAGCAGAA
CAATTTGCTGAGGGCTATTGAGGCGCAACAGCATCTGTTGCAACTCACAGTCTGGGGCATCAAGCAGCTC
CAGGCAAGAATCCTGGCTGTGGAAAGATACCTAAAGGATCAACAGCTCCTGGGGATTTGGGGTTGCTCTG
GAAAACTCATTTGCACCACTGCTGTGCCTTGGAATGCTAGTTGGAGTAATAAATCTCTGGAACAGATTTG
GAATCACACGACCTGGATGGAGTGGGACAGAGAAATTAACAATTACACAAGCTTAATACACTCCTTAATT
GAAGAATCGCAAAACCAGCAAGAAAAGAATGAACAAGAATTATTGGAATTAGATAAATGGGCAAGTTTGT
GGAATTGGTTTAACATAACAAATTGGCTGTGGTATATAAAATTATTCATAATGATAGTAGGAGGCTTGGT
AGGTTTAAGAATAGTTTTTGCTGTACTTTCTATAGTGAATAGAGTTAGGCAGGGATATTCACCATTATCG
TTTCAGACCCACCTCCCAACCCCGAGGGGACCCATGCATTGCATCTCAATTAGTCAGCAACCAGGTGTGG
AAAGTCCCCAGGCTCCCCAGCAGGCAGAAGTATGCAAAGCATGCGTCTCAATTAGTCAGCAACCATAGTC
CCGCCCCTAACTCCGCCCATCCCGCCCCTAACTCCGCCCAGTTCCGCCCATTCTCCGCCCCATGGCTGAC
TAATTTTTTTTATTTATGCAGAGGCCGAGGCCGCCTCGGCCTCTGAGCTATTCCAGAAGTAGTGAGGAGG
CTTTTTTGGAGGCCTAGGCTTTTGCAAAAAGCTTTCTAGAGGTACCACCGGAGCTTACCATGACCGAGTA
CAAGCCCACGGTGCGCCTCGCCACCCGCGACGACGTCCCCAGGGCCGTACGCACCCTCGCCGCCGCGTTC
GCCGACTACCCCGCCACGCGCCACACCGTCGATCCGGACCGCCACATCGAGCGGGTCACCGAGCTGCAAG
AACTCTTCCTCACGCGCGTCGGGCTCGACATCGGCAAGGTGTGGGTCGCGGACGACGGCGCCGCCGTGGC
GGTCTGGACCACGCCGGAGAGCGTCGAAGCGGGGGCGGTGTTCGCCGAGATCGGCCCGCGCATGGCCGAG
TTGAGCGGTTCCCGGCTGGCCGCGCAGCAACAGATGGAAGGCCTCCTGGCGCCGCACCGGCCCAAGGAGC
CCGCGTGGTTCCTGGCCACCGTCGGCGTCTCGCCCGACCACCAGGGCAAGGGTCTGGGCAGCGCCGTCGT
GCTCCCCGGAGTGGAGGCGGCCGAGCGCGCCGGGGTGCCCGCCTTCCTGGAGACCTCCGCGCCCCGCAAC
CTCCCCTTCTACGAGCGGCTCGGCTTCACCGTCACCGCCGACGTCGAGGTGCCCGAAGGACCGCGCACCT
GGTGCATGACCCGCAAGCCCGGTGCCAGTTAACGAATTCTAGATCTTGAGACAAATGGCAGTATTCATCC
ACAATTTTAAAAGAAAAGGGGGGATTGGGGGGTACAGTGCAGGGGAAAGAATAGTAGACATAATAGCAAC
AGACATACAAACTAAAGAATTACAAAAACAAATTACAAAAATTCAAAATTTTCGGGTTTATTACAGGGAC
AGCAGAGATCCACTTTGGCGCCGGCTCGAGGCCTGCAGGTGCAAAGATGGATAAAGTTTTAAACAGAGAG
GAATCTTTGCAGCTAATGGACCTTCTAGGTCTTGAAAGGAGTGGGAATTGGCTCCGGTGCCCGTCAGTGG
GCAGAGCGCACATCGCCCACAGTCCCCGAGAAGTTGGGGGGAGGGGTCGGCAATTGAACCGGTGCCTAGA
GAAGGTGGCGCGGGGTAAACTGGGAAAGTGATGTCGTGTACTGGCTCCGCCTTTTTCCCGAGGGTGGGGG
AGAACCGTATATAAGTGCAGTAGTCGCCGTGAACGTTCTTTTTCGCAACGGGTTTGCCGCCAGAACACAG
GTAAGTGCCGTGTGTGGTTCCCGCGGGCCTGGCCTCTTTACGGGTTATGGCCCTTGCGTGCCTTGAATTA
CTTCCACCTGGCTGCAGTACGTGATTCTTGATCCCGAGCTTCGGGTTGGAAGTGGGTGGGAGAGTTCGAG
GCCTTGCGCTTAAGGAGCCCCTTCGCCTCGTGCTTGAGTTGAGGCCTGGCCTGGGCGCTGGGGCCGCCGC
GTGCGAATCTGGTGGCACCTTCGCGCCTGTCTCGCTGCTTTCGATAAGTCTCTAGCCATTTAAAATTTTT
GATGACCTGCTGCGACGCTTTTTTTCTGGCAAGATAGTCTTGTAAATGCGGGCCAAGATCTGCACACTGG
TATTTCGGTTTTTGGGGCCGCGGGCGGCGACGGGGCCCGTGCGTCCCAGCGCACATGTTCGGCGAGGCGG
GGCCTGCGAGCGCGGCCACCGAGAATCGGACGGGGGTAGTCTCAAGCTGGCCGGCCTGCTCTGGTGCCTG
GCCTCGCGCCGCCGTGTATCGCCCCGCCCTGGGCGGCAAGGCTGGCCCGGTCGGCACCAGTTGCGTGAGC
GGAAAGATGGCCGCTTCCCGGCCCTGCTGCAGGGAGCTCAAAATGGAGGACGCGGCGCTCGGGAGAGCGG
GCGGGTGAGTCACCCACACAAAGGAAAAGGGCCTTTCCGTCCTCAGCCGTCGCTTCATGTGACTCCACGG
AGTACCGGGCGCCGTCCAGGCACCTCGATTAGTTCTCGAGCTTTTGGAGTACGTCGTCTTTAGGTTGGGG
GGAGGGGTTTTATGCGATGGAGTTTCCCCACACTGAGTGGGTGGAGACTGAAGTTAGGCCAGCTTGGCAC
TTGATGTAATTCTCCTTGGAATTTGCCCTTTTTGAGTTTGGATCTTGGTTCATTCTCAAGCCTCAGACAG
TGGTTCAAAGTTTTTTTCTTCCATTTCAGGTGTCGTGAGGCTAGCACCGCCACCATGAGTAGTAAGAACT
CTGAATCTGGAACAGCAACAACAGGAACCTCTTTGTCAGCTCCAGACATCACAGTCAGAAATGTGGTTAA
TATTGCTCGACCCTCAAGCCAGCAGTCTTCTTGGACATCTGCCAATAATGATGTCATTGTAACTGGTATA
TACAGTCCAGCCAGTTCATCAAGTAGGCAAGGAACAAACAAACATACAGACACACAAATTACAGAAGCAC
ATAAAATCCCTATTCAGAAAACAGCCACTAAAAATGATACTGAGTTTCAGTTACACATTCCTGTCCAAAG
ACAAGTAGCACACTGTAAAAATGCTTCCCTACTCCTAGGTGAAAAAACAATTATTTTGTCAAGACAGACA
AGTGTGCTAAATGCTGGAAACTCAGTATTCAATCACGCAAAGAAAAACTATGGAAACTCTTCAGTACAAG
CTTCTGAAATGACAGTACCTCAAAAGCCTTCTGTGTGCCACCGACCTTGTAAAATTGAACCAGTTGGGAT
TCAAAGGTCATATAAGCCTGAACACACAGGCCCAGCATTACATAACTTATGTGGGCAAAAGCCAACTATT
AGAGACCCTTACTGTAGAACACAAAACTTGGAAATCCGTGAAGTGTTTTCATTGGCAGTTAGCGATTACC
CCCAGAGAATTCTGGGAGGAAATGCCCCACAGAAGCCTAGCTCAGCAGAAGGAAATTGTTTGTCCATTGC
AATGGAGACTGGAGATGCTGAGGATGAATATGCCAGAGAGGAAGAGCTGGCATCGATGAGAGCACAGATA
CCAAGCTATTCGAGATTTTATGAAAGTGGCAGTTCCCTTCGAGCTGAGAACCAAAGTACAACCTTGCCCG
GACCAGGAAGAAATATGCCAAATTCACAAATGGTGAATATTAGAGATATGTCAGACAATGTACTGTATCA
AAACAGAAACTACCATTTGACACCACGGACCTCATTACATACAGCATCTAGTACAATGTACAGTAATACC
AATCCATTACGGAGTAATTTTTCTCCTCATTTTGCATCATCAAACCAATTGAGATTATCACAAAACCAAA
ACAATTACCAGATTTCAGGAAACCTTACTGTGCCTTGGATTACAGGGTGTTCTAGAAAAAGAGCACTACA
GGACCGCACTCAGTTCAGTGACCGAGACTTAGCCACCCTTAAGAAGTATTGGGACAATGGCATGACCAGC
CTGGGCTCTGTTTGTAGAGAGAAAATTGAAGCTGTGGCAACTGAATTAAATGTTGACTGTGAAATAGTTC
GGACTTGGATTGGGAATCGAAGAAGGAAATATCGTTTAATGGGGATTGAAGTTCCACCTCCAAGAGGAGG
CCCTGCTGATTTCTCTGAGCAGCCTGAGTCTGGTTCTTTATCTGCACTCACACCAGGAGAGGAAGCTGGG
CCTGAAGTAGGAGAGGATAATGACAGAAATGATGAAGTATCCATCTGTTTGTCTGAAGGAAGCTCTCAAG
AAGAGCCCAATGAAGTTGTTCCGAATGATGCAAGGGCTCATAAGGAAGAGGACCACCATGCAGTAACCAC
AGATAATGTGAAAATAGAAATTATTGATGATGAAGAAAGTGACATGATAAGTAATTCTGAAGTAGAACAA
GTAAACTCTTTCTTGGATTATAAGAATGAAGAAGTCAAATTCATTGAAAATGAGCTCGAGATTCAAAAGC
AAAAATACTTTAAACTTCAGACTTTTGTTAGAAGCTTGATATTAGCAATGAAAGCTGATGATAAGGAACA
ACAGCAGGCACTGCTGTCAGATTTACCTCCTGAATTAGAGGAAATGGATTTCAATCATGCCTCACTGGAG
CCTGATGATACCTCATTCAGTGTATCTTCTTTGTCAGAGAAAAATGTCTCAGAAAGTTTGTAGTAATGAA
CTAGTCCGTAACTTGAAAGTATTTCGATTTCTTGGCTTTATATATCTTGTGGAAAGGACGAATGATTCTT
ACGTCTCGAACTAATACGCGTTAAGTCGACAATCAACCTCTGGATTACAAAATTTGTGAAAGATTGACTG
GTATTCTTAACTATGTTGCTCCTTTTACGCTATGTGGATACGCTGCTTTAATGCCTTTGTATCATGCTAT
TGCTTCCCGTATGGCTTTCATTTTCTCCTCCTTGTATAAATCCTGGTTGCTGTCTCTTTATGAGGAGTTG
TGGCCCGTTGTCAGGCAACGTGGCGTGGTGTGCACTGTGTTTGCTGACGCAACCCCCACTGGTTGGGGCA
TTGCCACCACCTGTCAGCTCCTTTCCGGGACTTTCGCTTTCCCCCTCCCTATTGCCACGGCGGAACTCAT
CGCCGCCTGCCTTGCCCGCTGCTGGACAGGGGCTCGGCTGTTGGGCACTGACAATTCCGTGGTGTTGTCG
GGGAAATCATCGTCCTTTCCTTGGCTGCTCGCCTGTGTTGCCACCTGGATTCTGCGCGGGACGTCCTTCT
GCTACGTCCCTTCGGCCCTCAATCCAGCGGACCTTCCTTCCCGCGGCCTGCTGCCGGCTCTGCGGCCTCT
TCCGCGTCTTCGCCTTCGCCCTCAGACGAGTCGGATCTCCCTTTGGGCCGCCTCCCCGCGTCGACTTTAA
GACCAATGACTTACAAGGCAGCTGTAGATCTTAGCCACTTTTTAAAAGAAAAGGGGGGACTGGAAGGGCT
AATTCACTCCCAACGAAGACAAGATCTGCTTTTTGCTTGTACTGGGTCTCTCTGGTTAGACCAGATCTGA
GCCTGGGAGCTCTCTGGCTAACTAGGGAACCCACTGCTTAAGCCTCAATAAAGCTTGCCTTGAGTGCTTC
AAGTAGTGTGTGCCCGTCTGTTGTGTGACTCTGGTAACTAGAGATCCCTCAGACCCTTTTAGTCAGTGTG
GAAAATCTCTAGCAGTACGTATAGTAGTTCATGTCATCTTATTATTCAGTATTTATAACTTGCAAAGAAA
TGAATATCAGAGAGTGAGAGGAACTTGTTTATTGCAGCTTATAATGGTTACAAATAAAGCAATAGCATCA
CAAATTTCACAAATAAAGCATTTTTTTCACTGCATTCTAGTTGTGGTTTGTCCAAACTCATCAATGTATC
TTATCATGTCTGGCTCTAGCTATCCCGCCCCTAACTCCGCCCATCCCGCCCCTAACTCCGCCCAGTTCCG
CCCATTCTCCGCCCCATGGCTGACTAATTTTTTTTATTTATGCAGAGGCCGAGGCCGCCTCGGCCTCTGA
GCTATTCCAGAAGTAGTGAGGAGGCTTTTTTGGAGGCCTAGGGACGTACCCAATTCGCCCTATAGTGAGT
CGTATTACGCGCGCTCACTGGCCGTCGTTTTACAACGTCGTGACTGGGAAAACCCTGGCGTTACCCAACT
TAATCGCCTTGCAGCACATCCCCCTTTCGCCAGCTGGCGTAATAGCGAAGAGGCCCGCACCGATCGCCCT
TCCCAACAGTTGCGCAGCCTGAATGGCGAATGGG
[124 nt withheld, positions 7595-7718]
C
[91 nt withheld, positions 7720-7810]
A
[49 nt withheld, positions 7812-7860]
CCTTTGACGTTGGAGTCCACGTTCTTT
[37 nt withheld, positions 7888-7924]
ACCCTATCTCGGTCTATTCTTTTGATTTATAAGGGATTTTGCCGATTTCGGCCTATTGGTTAAAAAATGA
GCTGATTTAACAAAAATTTAACGCGAATTTTAACAAAATATTAACGCTTACAATTTAGGTGGCACTTTTC
GGGGAAATGTGCGCGGAACCCCTATTTGTTTATTTTTCTAAATACATTCAAATATGTATCCGCTCATGAG
ACAATAACCCTGATAAATGCTTCAATAATATTGAAAAAGGAAGAGTATGAGTATTCAACATTTCCGTGTC
GCCCTTATTCCCTTTTTTGCGGCATTTTGCCTTCCTGTTTTTGCTCACCCAGAAACGCTGGTGAAAGTAA
AAGATGCTGAAGATCAGTTGGGTGCACGAGTGGGTTACATCGAACTGGATCTCAACAGCGGTAAGATCCT
TGAGAGTTTTCGCCCCGAAGAACGTTTTCCAATGATGAGCACTTTTAAAGTTCTGCTATGTGGCGCGGTA
TTATCCCGTATTGACGCCGGGCAAGAGCAACTCGGTCGCCGCATACACTATTCTCAGAATGACTTGGTTG
AGTACTCACCAGTCACAGAAAAGCATCTTACGGATGGCATGACAGTAAGAGAATTATGCAGTGCTGCCAT
AACCATGAGTGATAACACTGCGGCCAACTTACTTCTGACAACGATCGGAGGACCGAAGGAGCTAACCGCT
TTTTTGCACAACATGGGGGATCATGTAACTCGCCTTGATCGTTGGGAACCGGAGCTGAATGAAGCCATAC
CAAACGACGAGCGTGACACCACGATGCCTGTAGCAATGGCAACAACGTTGCGCAAACTATTAACTGGCGA
ACTACTTACTCTAGCTTCCCGGCAACAATTAATAGACTGGATGGAGGCGGATAAAGTTGCAGGACCACTT
CTGCGCTCGGCCCTTCCGGCTGGCTGGTTTATTGCTGATAAATCTGGAGCCGGTGAGCGTGGGTCTCGCG
GTATCATTGCAGCACTGGGGCCAGATGGTAAGCCCTCCCGTATCGTAGTTATCTACACGACGGGGAGTCA
GGCAACTATGGATGAACGAAATAGACAGATCGCTGAGATAGGTGCCTCACTGATTAAGCATTGGTAACTG
TCAGACCAAGTTTACTCATATATACTTTAGATTGATTTAAAACTTCATTTTTAATTTAAAAGGATCTAGG
TGAAGATCCTTTTTGATAATCTCATGACCAAAATCCCTTAACGTGAGTTTTCGTTCCACTGAGCGTCAGA
CCCCGTAGAAAAGATCAAAGGATCTTCTTGAGATCCTTTTTTTCTGCGCGTAATCTGCTGCTTGCAAACA
AAAAAACCACCGCTACCAGCGGTGGTTTGTTTGCCGGATCAAGAGCTACCAACTCTTTTTCCGAAGGTAA
CTGGCTTCAGCAGAGCGCAGATACCAAATACTGTTCTTCTAGTGTAGCCGTAGTTAGGCCACCACTTCAA
GAACTCTGTAGCACCGCCTACATACCTCGCTCTGCTAATCCTGTTACCAGTGGCTGCTGCCAGTGGCGAT
AAGTCGTGTCTTACCGGGTTGGACTCAAGACGATAGTTACCGGATAAGGCGCAGCGGTCGGGCTGAACGG
GGGGTTCGTGCACACAGCCCAGCTTGGAGCGAACGACCTACACCGAACTGAGATACCTACAGCGTGAGCT
ATGAGAAAGCGCCACGCTTCCCGAAGGGAGAAAGGCGGACAGGTATCCGGTAAGCGGCAGGGTCGGAACA
GGAGAGCGCACGAGGGAGCTTCCAGGGGGAAACGCCTGGTATCTTTATAGTCCTGTCGGGTTTCGCCACC
TCTGACTTGAGCGTCGATTTTTGTGATGCTCGTCAGGGGGGCGGAGCCTATGGAAAAACGCCAGCAACGC
GGCCTTTTTACGGTTCCTGGCCTTTTGCTGGCCTTTTGCTCACATGTTCTTTCCTGCGTTATCCCCTGAT
TCTGTGGATAACCGTATTACCGCCTTTGAGTGAGCTGATACCGCTCGCCGCAGCCGAACGACCGAGCGCA
GCGAGTCAGTGAGCGAGGAAGCGGAAGAGCGCCCAATACGCAAACCGCCTCTCCCCGCGCGTTGGCCGAT
TCATTAATGCAGCTGGCACGACAGGTTTCCCGACTGGAAAGCGGGCAGTGAGCGCAACGCAATTAATGTG
AGTTAGCTCACTCATTAGGCACCCCAGGCTTTACACTTTATGCTTCCGGCTCGTATGTTGTGTGGAATTG
TGAGCGGATAACAATTTCACACAGGAAACAGCTATGACCATGATTACGCCAAGCGCGCAATTAACCCTCA
CTAAAGGGAACAAAAGCTGGAGCTGCAAGC
