>Addgene plasmid #144307 | TFORF1732 | depositor partial sequence | sequence record 285036 | Insert
ACCGCCACCATGAGTAGTAAGAACTCTGAATCTGGAACAGCAACAACAGGAACCTCTTTGTCAGCTCCAG
ACATCACAGTCAGAAATGTGGTTAATATTGCTCGACCCTCAAGCCAGCAGTCTTCTTGGACATCTGCCAA
TAATGATGTCATTGTAACTGGTATATACAGTCCAGCCAGTTCATCAAGTAGGCAAGGAACAAACAAACAT
ACAGACACACAAATTACAGAAGCACATAAAATCCCTATTCAGAAAACAGCCACTAAAAATGATACTGAGT
TTCAGTTACACATTCCTGTCCAAAGACAAGTAGCACACTGTAAAAATGCTTCCCTACTCCTAGGTGAAAA
AACAATTATTTTGTCAAGACAGACAAGTGTGCTAAATGCTGGAAACTCAGTATTCAATCACGCAAAGAAA
AACTATGGAAACTCTTCAGTACAAGCTTCTGAAATGACAGTACCTCAAAAGCCTTCTGTGTGCCACCGAC
CTTGTAAAATTGAACCAGTTGGGATTCAAAGGTCATATAAGCCTGAACACACAGGCCCAGCATTACATAA
CTTATGTGGGCAAAAGCCAACTATTAGAGACCCTTACTGTAGAACACAAAACTTGGAAATCCGTGAAGTG
TTTTCATTGGCAGTTAGCGATTACCCCCAGAGAATTCTGGGAGGAAATGCCCCACAGAAGCCTAGCTCAG
CAGAAGGAAATTGTTTGTCCATTGCAATGGAGACTGGAGATGCTGAGGATGAATATGCCAGAGAGGAAGA
GCTGGCATCGATGAGAGCACAGATACCAAGCTATTCGAGATTTTATGAAAGTGGCAGTTCCCTTCGAGCT
GAGAACCAAAGTACAACCTTGCCCGGACCAGGAAGAAATATGCCAAATTCACAAATGGTGAATATTAGAG
ATATGTCAGACAATGTACTGTATCAAAACAGAAACTACCATTTGACACCACGGACCTCATTACATACAGC
ATCTAGTACAATGTACAGTAATACCAATCCATTACGGAGTAATTTTTCTCCTCATTTTGCATCATCAAAC
CAATTGAGATTATCACAAAACCAAAACAATTACCAGATTTCAGGAAACCTTACTGTGCCTTGGATTACAG
GGTGTTCTAGAAAAAGAGCACTACAGGACCGCACTCAGTTCAGTGACCGAGACTTAGCCACCCTTAAGAA
GTATTGGGACAATGGCATGACCAGCCTGGGCTCTGTTTGTAGAGAGAAAATTGAAGCTGTGGCAACTGAA
TTAAATGTTGACTGTGAAATAGTTCGGACTTGGATTGGGAATCGAAGAAGGAAATATCGTTTAATGGGGA
TTGAAGTTCCACCTCCAAGAGGAGGCCCTGCTGATTTCTCTGAGCAGCCTGAGTCTGGTTCTTTATCTGC
ACTCACACCAGGAGAGGAAGCTGGGCCTGAAGTAGGAGAGGATAATGACAGAAATGATGAAGTATCCATC
TGTTTGTCTGAAGGAAGCTCTCAAGAAGAGCCCAATGAAGTTGTTCCGAATGATGCAAGGGCTCATAAGG
AAGAGGACCACCATGCAGTAACCACAGATAATGTGAAAATAGAAATTATTGATGATGAAGAAAGTGACAT
GATAAGTAATTCTGAAGTAGAACAAGTAAACTCTTTCTTGGATTATAAGAATGAAGAAGTCAAATTCATT
GAAAATGAGCTCGAGATTCAAAAGCAAAAATACTTTAAACTTCAGACTTTTGTTAGAAGCTTGATATTAG
CAATGAAAGCTGATGATAAGGAACAACAGCAGGCACTGCTGTCAGATTTACCTCCTGAATTAGAGGAAAT
GGATTTCAATCATGCCTCACTGGAGCCTGATGATACCTCATTCAGTGTATCTTCTTTGTCAGAGAAAAAT
GTCTCAGAAAGTTTGTAGTAATGAACTAGTCCGTAACTTGAAAGTATTTCGATTTCTTGGCTTTATATAT
CTTGTGGAAAGGACGAATGATTCTTACGTCTCGAACTAAT
