>Addgene plasmid #144307 | TFORF1732 | depositor partial sequence | sequence record 285037 | Barcode
ATGATTCTTACGTCTCGAACTAAT
